Addgene plasmid #188815: Portal_prophage_Sphingopyxis_flava
Purpose: Portal protein from Sphingopyxis flava R11H prophage
Depositing lab: Feng Zhang. Depositing organization: Broad Institute. Publication: Prokaryotic innate immunity through pattern recognition of conserved viral proteins. Gao LA, Wilkinson ME, Strecker J, Makarova KS, Macrae RK, Koonin EV, Zhang F. Science. 2022 Aug 12;377(6607):eabm4096. doi: 10.1126/science.abm4096. Epub 2022 Aug 12. PubMed 35951700.
Backbone
  Vector backbone: pBAD
  Backbone size w/o insert (bp): 3590
  Total vector size (bp): 5153
  Vector type: Bacterial Expression
Growth in bacteria
  Bacterial resistance: Ampicillin, 100 μg/mL
  Growth temperature: 37°C
  Growth strain: DH5alpha
  Copy number: High Copy
Gene/Insert
  Gene/Insert name: Portal
  Insert size (bp): 1563
  GenBank ID: WP_079638083.1
  Cloning method: Gibson Cloning
  Sequencing primers: 5′ N/A
Terms and licenses: Academic/Nonprofit Terms; Industry Terms: Not Available to Industry
How to cite: Portal_prophage_Sphingopyxis_flava was a gift from Feng Zhang (Addgene plasmid # 188815 ; http://n2t.net/addgene:188815 ; RRID:Addgene_188815)
