[The description below was written by a language model from this plasmid's Addgene catalogue record and pLannotate feature annotations shown in this document.]
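Description:
Portal_prophage_Sphingopyxis_flava is a 5,153 bp bacterial expression plasmid built on a pBAD backbone and carrying the gene for the portal protein of a prophage found in Sphingopyxis flava R11H. The 1,563 bp insert was introduced by Gibson assembly. It is not itself annotated in the feature table, but it fits the unannotated interval between the araBAD promoter and the rrnB T2 terminator. No epitope or purification tag is recorded for the insert.

Expression is governed by the standard arabinose-inducible system. The araC gene, transcribed divergently from the araBAD promoter, encodes the regulator that represses the promoter in the absence of L-arabinose and activates it when the sugar is present, giving tight, titratable control suited to proteins that may be toxic or trigger a cellular response. The rrnB T2 terminator ends transcription downstream of the insert. The plasmid is maintained in E. coli through a ColE1/pMB1-type origin and is listed as high copy. This is consistent with the annotation, where only a short fragment of the copy-number-limiting rop gene remains alongside the pBR322 bom region. Selection is by ampicillin through the β-lactamase gene driven by its own promoter.

The associated publication concerns prokaryotic innate immunity through pattern recognition of conserved viral proteins. The construct was therefore presumably used to supply a phage portal protein on demand in bacterial cells to test whether it is sensed by a defence system, although the record gives only the identity of the encoded protein as its purpose.
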