Features (pLannotate 1.2.2; 8 found; start..end, strand, type, name):
     34..912     -  CDS            araC: L-arabinose regulatory protein; araC
    939..1223    +  promoter       araBAD promoter: araBAD; promoter of the L-arabinose operon of E. coli; the araC regulatory gene is transcribed in the opposite direction (Guzman et al., 1995)
   2840..2867    +  terminator     rrnB T2 terminator: transcription terminator T2 from the E. coli rrnB gene
   2886..2977    +  promoter       AmpR promoter: bla
   2978..3838    +  CDS            AmpR: β-lactamase; bla; confers resistance to ampicillin, carbenicillin, and related antibiotics
   4009..4597    +  rep_origin     ori: high-copy-number ColE1/pMB1/pBR322/pUC origin of replication
   4783..4923    -  misc_feature   bom: basis of mobility region from pBR322
   5025..5065    -  CDS            rop (fragment): Rop protein, which maintains plasmids at low copy number; rop
>Addgene plasmid #188815 | Portal_prophage_Sphingopyxis_flava | addgene full sequence | sequence record 369868 | Addgene NGS Result
CGTCAAGCCGTCAATTGTCTGATTCGTTACCAATTATGACAACTTGACGGCTACATCATTCACTTTTTCT
TCACAACCGGCACGGAACTCGCTCGGGCTGGCCCCGGTGCATTTTTTAAATACCCGCGAGAAATAGAGTT
GATCGTCAAAACCAACATTGCGACCGACGGTGGCGATAGGCATCCGGGTGGTGCTCAAAAGCAGCTTCGC
CTGGCTGATACGTTGGTCCTCGCGCCAGCTTAAGACGCTAATCCCTAACTGCTGGCGGAAAAGATGTGAC
AGACGCGACGGCGACAAGCAAACATGCTGTGCGACGCTGGCGATATCAAAATTGCTGTCTGCCAGGTGAT
CGCTGATGTACTGACAAGCCTCGCGTACCCGATTATCCATCGGTGGATGGAGCGACTCGTTAATCGCTTC
CATGCGCCGCAGTAACAATTGCTCAAGCAGATTTATCGCCAGCAGCTCCGAATAGCGCCCTTCCCCTTGC
CCGGCGTTAATGATTTGCCCAAACAGGTCGCTGAAATGCGGCTGGTGCGCTTCATCCGGGCGAAAGAACC
CCGTATTGGCAAATATTGACGGCCAGTTAAGCCATTCATGCCAGTAGGCGCGCGGACGAAAGTAAACCCA
CTGGTGATACCATTCGCGAGCCTCCGGATGACGACCGTAGTGATGAATCTCTCCTGGCGGGAACAGCAAA
ATATCACCCGGTCGGCAAACAAATTCTCGTCCCTGATTTTTCACCACCCCCTGACCGCGAATGGTGAGAT
TGAGAATATAACCTTTCATTCCCAGCGGTCGGTCGATAAAAAAATCGAGATAACCGTTGGCCTCAATCGG
CGTTAAACCCGCCACCAGATGGGCATTAAACGAGTATCCCGGCAGCAGGGGATCATTTTGCGCTTCAGCC
ATACTTTTCATACTCCCGCCATTCAGAGAAGAAACCAATTGTCCATATTGCATCAGACATTGCCGTCACT
GCGTCTTTTACTGGCTCTTCTCGCTAACCAAACCGGTAACCCCGCTTATTAAAAGCATTCTGTAACAAAG
CGGGACCAAAGCCATGACAAAAACGCGTAACAAAAGTGTCTATAATCACGGCAGAAAAGTCCACATTGAT
TATTTGCACGGCGTCACACTTTGCTATGCCATAGCATTTTTATCCATAAGATTAGCGGATCCTACCTGAC
GCTTTTTATCGCAACTCTCTACTGTTTCTCCATACCCGTTTTTTGGGCTAACAGGAGGAATTAACCATGG
CGCAGAAGGCGGATGGTCTGCGTAGCGGCGAGGCGAAGACCCGTTATGAACAGCTGAAACGTGCGCGTGA
GAACGTTCTGACCCAAGCGCGTGAAGCGGCGCGTCTGACCATTCCGGGTCTGGTTCCGGCGGAGGGTGCG
ACCGACCCGCACCAAGTGAGCGAACAACCGTACACCGCGAACGGTGCGCGTTTCGTGAACAACCTGAGCG
CGAAACTGCTGCTGGCGCTGTTTCCGCCGGAGCGTCCGTTCTTTCGTCTGGATATTGGTCCGGATGTTGC
GGAGGAAATGGGTGCGGCGTATGGCGAGGCGCAGGAAAAACTGGCGGATATTAGCCGTCGTGCGATGGTG
CTGGCGGAGGACAGCGCGAGCCGTACCATCTGGATGGAAACCCTGCGTCACCTGGTGGTTGCGGGCAACG
CGCTGGTTTACCAGCCGGACGATGGTACCCAAATGCGTATGTGGCGTATTGATCAGTTCGTGGTTGTGCG
TGGCCGTGACGGTCTGCTGCAAGAGGCGGTGATCAACGATAAGATTTATCCGAGCGAACTGAGCGAGGAA
GTTCGTGCGGCGTGCAACGTGAAGTACGACCCGAGCAAACCGGACCAGAACGATCCGGTTGACCTGTACA
CCCACATCTATCTGAACGGTGATCGTATGGAGCACTATGAGGAAATCAACGGCATTGAGGTTCCGGAAAG
CCGTGGTAGCGTGGAACGTAAAAGCGGTGGCTGGCAAGCGCTGCGTTGGCAAGCGGTTCCGGGTAGCGAC
TATGGTCGTGCGTATGTGACCGAGTACGCGGGTGATTTCCTGAGCCTGGAAGACGCGCACAGCAGCATCC
TGAAATTCGCGATTGAGGCGGCGCGTATCCTGCGTTTTGTTGATCCGAACGCGGGTATTGACGTTGAGGA
AGTGACCCGTGCGGAAAGCGGCGATTTTCTGACCGGTATGATCGACCGTGTTCAGACCCTGCAACTGGAT
AAAAACCAGGACTTCCAAATTGTGTGGAACCAGGCGCAAAGCATCGAGCGTCGTCTGAGCCAGGCGTTTC
TGATTGCGAGCAACGCGATCCGTGATGCGGAACGTGTGACCGCGGAGGAAATCCGTGCGATTGCGCAAGA
GCTGGAAGACAGCCTGGGTGGCACCTACACCGTTCTGAGCGCGGAAGTGCAGCGTCCGTATGCGAGCCGT
CTGCTGTACATTCTGAGCAAGCAAAAGAAAGCGCCGAAACTGCCGGAAAGCGTTAGCGTTGTGATCGTGA
CCGGCTTTAACGCGCTGGGTCAGAACCATGAGAGCGCGGCGCTGAAGGGTTGGCTGATGGATGTTCGTGA
CGCGCTGGGTGAAGCGTGGATCAGCCAGAACCTGGATGGCCAGGCGGTTGCGCTGCGTCTGGGTGTGGGT
CGTGGTGTTGTGGACGTTAGCAAGCTGATTAAAGCGGCGGAGGATGTGGCGGAAGATGCGCAAGCGGGTG
CGCTGACCCAAGCGGGTATCAGCGCGGCGCCGCAGATTGCGAAAGGTGTGATTGATGCGGCGAGCGCGGC
GAACCAAGAAGGCACCTAATGCCAGGCATCAAATTAAGCAGAAGGCCATCCTGACGGATGGCCTTTTTGC
GTTTCTACAAACTCTTTTGTTTATTTTTCTAAATACATTCAAATATGTATCCGCTCATGAGACAATAACC
CTGATAAATGCTTCAATAATATTGAAAAAGGAAGAGTATGAGTATTCAACATTTCCGTGTCGCCCTTATT
CCCTTTTTTGCGGCATTTTGCCTTCCTGTTTTTGCTCACCCAGAAACGCTGGTGAAAGTAAAAGATGCTG
AAGATCAGTTGGGTGCACGAGTGGGTTACATCGAACTGGATCTCAACAGCGGTAAGATCCTTGAGAGTTT
TCGCCCCGAAGAACGTTTTCCAATGATGAGCACTTTTAAAGTTCTGCTATGTGGCGCGGTATTATCCCGT
GTTGACGCCGGGCAAGAGCAACTCGGTCGCCGCATACACTATTCTCAGAATGACTTGGTTGAGTACTCAC
CAGTCACAGAAAAGCATCTTACGGATGGCATGACAGTAAGAGAATTATGCAGTGCTGCCATAACCATGAG
TGATAACACTGCGGCCAACTTACTTCTGACAACGATCGGAGGACCGAAGGAGCTAACCGCTTTTTTGCAC
AACATGGGGGATCATGTAACTCGCCTTGATCGTTGGGAACCGGAGCTGAATGAAGCCATACCAAACGACG
AGCGTGACACCACGATGCCTGTAGCAATGGCAACAACGTTGCGCAAACTATTAACTGGCGAACTACTTAC
TCTAGCTTCCCGGCAACAATTAATAGACTGGATGGAGGCGGATAAAGTTGCAGGACCACTTCTGCGCTCG
GCCCTTCCGGCTGGCTGGTTTATTGCTGATAAATCTGGAGCCGGTGAGCGTGGGTCTCGCGGTATCATTG
CAGCACTGGGGCCAGATGGTAAGCCCTCCCGTATCGTAGTTATCTACACGACGGGGAGTCAGGCAACTAT
GGATGAACGAAATAGACAGATCGCTGAGATAGGTGCCTCACTGATTAAGCATTGGTAACTGTCAGACCAA
GTTTACTCATATATACTTTAGATTGATTTAAAACTTCATTTTTAATTTAAAAGGATCTAGGTGAAGATCC
TTTTTGATAATCTCATGACCAAAATCCCTTAACGTGAGTTTTCGTTCCACTGAGCGTCAGACCCCGTAGA
AAAGATCAAAGGATCTTCTTGAGATCCTTTTTTTCTGCGCGTAATCTGCTGCTTGCAAACAAAAAAACCA
CCGCTACCAGCGGTGGTTTGTTTGCCGGATCAAGAGCTACCAACTCTTTTTCCGAAGGTAACTGGCTTCA
GCAGAGCGCAGATACCAAATACTGTCCTTCTAGTGTAGCCGTAGTTAGGCCACCACTTCAAGAACTCTGT
AGCACCGCCTACATACCTCGCTCTGCTAATCCTGTTACCAGTGGCTGCTGCCAGTGGCGATAAGTCGTGT
CTTACCGGGTTGGACTCAAGACGATAGTTACCGGATAAGGCGCAGCGGTCGGGCTGAACGGGGGGTTCGT
GCACACAGCCCAGCTTGGAGCGAACGACCTACACCGAACTGAGATACCTACAGCGTGAGCTATGAGAAAG
CGCCACGCTTCCCGAAGGGAGAAAGGCGGACAGGTATCCGGTAAGCGGCAGGGTCGGAACAGGAGAGCGC
ACGAGGGAGCTTCCAGGGGGAAACGCCTGGTATCTTTATAGTCCTGTCGGGTTTCGCCACCTCTGACTTG
AGCGTCGATTTTTGTGATGCTCGTCAGGGGGGCGGAGCCTATGGAAAAACGCCAGCAACGCGGCCTTTTT
ACGGTTCCTGGCCTTTTGCTGGCCTTTTGCTCACATGTTCTTTCCTGCGTTATCCCCTGATTCTGTGGAT
AACCGTATTACCGCCTTTGAGTGAGCTGATACCGCTCGCCGCAGCCGAACGACCGAGCGCAGCGAGTCAG
TGAGCGAGGAAGCGGAAGAGCGCCTGATGCGGTATTTTCTCCTTACGCATCTGTGCGGTATTTCACACCG
CATATGGTGCACTCTCAGTACAATCTGCTCTGATGCCGCATAGTTAAGCCAGTATACACTCCGCTATCGC
TACGTGACTGGGTCATGGCTGCGCCCCGACACCCGCCAACACCCGCTGACGCGCCCTGACGGGCTTGTCT
GCTCCCGGCATCCGCTTACAGACAAGCTGTGACCGTCTCCGGGAGCTGCATGTGTCAGAGGTTTTCACCG
TCATCACCGAAACGCGCGAGGCAGCAGATCAATTCGCGCGCGAAGGCGAAGCGGCATGCATAATGTGCCT
GTCAAATGGACGAAGCAGGGATTCTGCAAACCCTATGCTACTC
